>Addgene plasmid #147431 | pAc5.1B-lambdaN-HA-DmNot1_1147-1717-K1277A_R | depositor full sequence | sequence record 289878 | Full Sequence
CTTCAAGGAATTAATTCTATATTCTAAAAACACAAATGATACTTCTAAAAAAAATCATGAATGGCATCAA
CTCTGAATCAAATCTTTGCAGATGCACCTACTTCTCATTTCCACTGTCACATCATTTTTCCAGATCTCGC
TGCCTGTTATGTGGCCCACAAACCAAGACACGTTTTATGGCCATTAAAGCTGGCTGATCGTCGCCAAACA
CCAAATACATATCAATATGTACATTCGAGAAAGAAGCGATCAAAGAAGCGTCTTCGGGCGAGTAGGAGAA
TGCGGAGGAGAAGGAGAACGAGCTGATCTAGTATCTCTCCACAATCCAATGCCAACTGACCAACTGGCCA
TATTCGGAGCAATTTGAAGCCAATTTCCATCGCCTGGCGATCGCTCCATTCTTGGCTATATGTTTTTCAC
CGTTCCCGGGGCCATTTTCAAAGACTCGTCGGTAAGATAAGATTGTGTCACTCGCTGTCTCTCTTCATTT
GTCGAAGAATGCTGAGGAATTTCGCGATGACGTCGGCGAGTATTTTGAAGAATGAGAATAATTTGTATTT
ATACGAAAATCAGTTAGTGGAATTTTCTACAAAAACATGTTATCTATAGATAATTTTGTTGCAAAATATG
TTGACTATGACAAAGATTGTATGTATATACCTTTAATGTATTCTCATTTTCTTATGTATTTATAATGGCA
ATGATGATACTGATGATATTTTAAGATGATGCCAGACCACAGGCTGATTTCTGCGTCTTTTGCCGAACGC
AGTGCATGTGCGGTTGTTGTTTTTTGGAATAGTTTCAATTTTCGGACTGTCCGCTTTGATTTCAGTTTCT
TGGCTTATTCAAAAAGCAAAGTAAAGCCAAAAAAGCGAGATGGCAATACCAAATGCGGCAAAACGGTAGT
GGAAGGAAAGGGGTGCGGGGCAGCGGAAGGAAGGGTGGGGCGGGGCGTGGCGGGGTCTGTGGCTGGGCGC
GACGTCACCGACGTTGGAGCCACTCCTTTGACCATGTGTGCGTGTGTGTATTATTCGTGTCTCGCCACTC
GCCGGTTGTTTTTTTCTTTTTATCTCGCTCTCTCTAGCGCCATCTCGTACGCATGCTCAACGCACCGCAT
GTTGCCGTGTCCTTTATGCGTCATTTTGGCTCGAAATAGGCAATTATTTAAACAAAGATTAGTCAACGAA
AACGCTAAAATAAATAAGTCTACAATATGGTTACTTATTGCCATGTGTGTGCAGCCAACGATAGCAACAA
AAGCAACAACACAGTGGCTTTCCCTCTTTCACTTTTTGTTTGCAAGCGCGTGCGAGCAAGACGGCACGAC
CGGCAAACGCAATTACGCTGACAAAGAGCAGACGAAGTTTTGGCCGAAAAACATCAAGGCGCCTGATACG
AATGCATTTGCAATAACAATTGCGATATTTAATATTGTTTATGAAGCTGTTTGACTTCAAAACACACAAA
AAAAAAAATAAAACAAATTATTTGAAAGAGAATTAGGAATCGGACAGCTTATCGTTACGGGCTAACAGCA
CACCGAGACGAAATAGCTTACCTGACGTCACAGCCTCTGGAAGAACTGCCGCCAAGCAGAGAGAGAGAGA
AAAAGAGGGAGAGCAGCTTAGACCGCATGTGCTTGTGTGTGAGGCGTCTCTCTCTTCGTCTCCTGTTTGC
GCAAACGCATAGACTGCACTGAGAAAATCGATTACCTATTTTTTATGAATGAATATTTGCACTATTACTA
TTCAAAACTATTAAGATAGCAATCACATTCAATAGCCAAATACTATACCACCTGAGCGATGCAACGAAAT
GATCAATTTGAGCAAAAATGCTGCATATTTAGGACGGCATCATTATAGAAATGCTTCTTGCTGTGTACTT
TTCTCTCGTCTGGCAGCTGTTTCGCCGTTATTGTTAAAACCGGCTTAAGTTAGGTGTGTTTTCTACGACT
AGTGATGCCCCTACTAGAAGATGTGTGTTGCACAAATGTCCCTGAATAACCAATTTGAAGTGCAGATAGC
AGTAAACGTAAGCTAATATGAATATTATTTAACTGTAATGTTTTAATATCGCTGGACATTACTAATAAAC
CCACTATAAACACATGTACATATGTATGTTTTGGCATACAATGAGTAGTTGGGGAAAAAATGTGTAAAAG
CACCGTGACCATCACAGCATAAAGATAACCAGCTGAAGTATCGAATATGAGTAACCCCCAAATTGAATCA
CATGCCGCAACTGATAGGACCCATGGAAGTACACTCTTCATGGCGATATACAAGACACACACAAGCACGA
ACACCCAGTTGCGGAGGAAATTCTCCGTAAATGAAAACCCAATCGGCGAACAATTCATACCCATATATGG
TAAAAGTTTTGAACGCGACTTGAGAGCGGAGAGCATTGCGGCTGATAAGGTTTTAGCGCTAAGCGGGCTT
TATAAAACGGGCTGCGGGACCAGTTTTCATATCACTACCGTTTGAGTTCTTGTGCTGTGTGGATACTCCT
CCCGACACAAAGCCGCTCCATCAGCCAGCAGTCGTCTAATCCAGAGACCCCGGATCGGGGTACCAACATG
GACGCACAAACACGACGACGTGAGCGTCGCGCTGAGAAACAAGCTCAATGGAAAGCTGCAAACGGTGGAT
CTCCTCCACATATGGCTTACCCATACGATGTTCCAGATTACGCTCCTCCAAGCTTAATTAAGATGGTGAC
TGTGCCACCAGAGCCTGTGCAGGACAAAACTGCCTTTATTTTCAACAACTTGAGCCAGCTGAACATACCG
CAGAAGTGCGATGAGATAAAGGAGATTATGACCAAGGAGTATTGGCCGTGGCTAGCGCAATATCTGGTCC
TCAAACGCGCATCAATGGAGTTCAACTTCCACACACTATATTACAACTTTTTGGATGCCCTTAAAAACGG
CGAGATCAACCGATTCGTAACCAAAGAGACCCTACGCAACATCAAGGTACTCTTGCGCTCCGATAAGGGA
GTTATTAATTTCTCCGATCGAAGTCTGTTGAAGAACCTCGGACACTGGTTGGGCATGATGACCTTAGGTC
GCAATCGCCCCATCCTGCAGTTGGATCTGGATCTTGCATCCCTTTTGGCTGAGGCTTACCACAAGGGCCA
GCAGGAACTGCTTTTTGTGGTTCCTTTCGTAGCCAAGATCCTTGAGTCATCCGCCAAGTCTCGCATCTTC
CGATCGCCCAATCCATGGACAATGGGTATCATGTACGTGCTTGCTGAGCTTCACCAGGAGCCAGACCTTA
AGCTGAACCTGAAGTTTGAAATCGAAGTACTCTGCAAAACACTTAATCTGGAGTTGGCCAAGTTGCGACA
AGTGATCTACCTGAAGGATCCCAATCGAACTCACCGGATTGAAGAGCAGATGTCGCAACCAAAACCGAAA
CAACTTGAGCCAGTGGCTTCTGCGCCAGCTCTACCGCGTGAACAGCAATCCCCGGCACAACCTCCGCCAC
CACCACAACAGCAGCAACCACCGCAGCAGCAGGTACCTCCACCGCCATCCTCTGCGGACGTGGACGCCCA
AAATGCGGCCGCTATGATGATGGCAGCGGGCGGAGCTAATAGTACTCCTGGATCGGTATCTTCGCCCAAT
CTACCCACCGATTCCAGCCAGGTGGCACTACCGCCACCAGAGCCGCGCTATTCATACGTGGACGTAAACG
TGAGCAACTTCCAGCTTATTGGTCAGCAGTTGGTACTGCCACCCAATACTCCGTTCCTGCACGCCAATCC
CGGAATCAAACACATGGTCGTCAACGCCGTGGAGCGCACGATAACCGACTGGTTGCAGCCTATTGTGGAC
CGAAGCATCCGCATTGCCTGTGCCACCACCGAGCAGATCATCCGCAAGGACTTCGCCCTGGATGCTGACG
AGAACCGAATGCGCACTGCCGCTCATCAGATGGTACGAAACCTTGCCGCCGGCATGGCCATGATTACCGG
TAAGGATGAGATAGCGCGTGCTATTAGCCAGAATCTGCACAAGGCCTTGCTGTCGGGTCTAAATGGGATG
CCCAGCATGGCTGAGATCCAAGCTGCTGCTATGCAGTTAGCCAGCGAAAATGTTGAGCTAGTTTGCGCTT
TCATTCAGAAAACATCTGCTGAAAAGGCAGCCGCAGAGATCGATAGGCGTCTAAGCACCGATTTCGAGAC
CAGAAAAATTGCTCGTGAAGAGGGCAACCGCTTTGTGGACGCCCAGATCCTCACCTATCAACAGGAGCGT
CTTCCAGAAGCAGTGCGCATCAAGGTGGGCGCGGCTCCAGCTACACTTTATGCTGTGTACTCGGAGTTCG
CTAGAAGCATACCTGGCTTCCAGCAGATGAGCGATCGCGATATTGCCCTGTTTGTGCCCAAGCCGACGGA
TTTGTCTCAGCCAAATGTGTTTGCTAATTGATCTAGAGGGCCCGCGGTTCGAAGGTAAGCCTATCCCTAA
CCCTCTCCTCGGTCTCGATTCTACGCGTACCGGTCATCATCACCATCACCATTGAGTTTAAACCCGCTGA
TCAGCCTCGACTGTGCCTTCTAAGGCCTGAGCTCGCTGATCAGCCTCGATCGAGGATCCAGACATGATAA
GATACATTGATGAGTTTGGACAAACCACAACTAGAATGCAGTGAAAAAAATGCTTTATTTGTGAAATTTG
TGATGCTATTGCTTTATTTGTAACCATTATAAGCTGCAATAAACAAGTTAACAACAACAATTGCATTCAT
TTTATGTTTCAGGTTCAGGGGGAGGTGTGGGAGGTTTTTTAAAGCAAGTAAAACCTCTACAAATGTGGTA
TGGCTGATTATGATCAGTCGACCGATGCCCTTGAGAGCCTTCAACCCAGTCAGCTCCTTCCGGTGGGCGC
GGGGCATGACTATCGTCGCCGCACTTATGACTGTCTTCTTTATCATGCAACTCGTAGGACAGGTGCCGGC
AGCGCTCTGGGTCATTTTCGGCGAGGACCGCTTTCGCTGGAGCGCGACGATGATCGGCCTGTCGCTTGCG
GTATTCGGAATCTTGCACGCCCTCGCTCAAGCCTTCGTCACTGGTCCCGCCACCAAACGTTTCGGCGAGA
AGCAGGCCATTATCGCCGGCATGGCGGCCGACGCGCTGGGCTACGTCTTGCTGGCGTTCGCGACGCGAGG
CTGGATGGCCTTCCCCATTATGATTCTTCTCGCTTCCGGCGGCATCGGGATGCCCGCGTTGCAGGCCATG
CTGTCCAGGCAGGTAGATGACGACCATCAGGGACAGCTTCAAGGATCGCTCGCGGCTCTTACCAGCCAGC
AAAAGGCCAGGAACCGTAAAAAGGCCGCGTTGCTGGCGTTTTTCCATAGGCTCCGCCCCCCTGACGAGCA
TCACAAAAATCGACGCTCAAGTCAGAGGTGGCGAAACCCGACAGGACTATAAAGATACCAGGCGTTTCCC
CCTGGAAGCTCCCTCGTGCGCTCTCCTGTTCCGACCCTGCCGCTTACCGGATACCTGTCCGCCTTTCTCC
CTTCGGGAAGCGTGGCGCTTTCTCAATGCTCACGCTGTAGGTATCTCAGTTCGGTGTAGGTCGTTCGCTC
CAAGCTGGGCTGTGTGCACGAACCCCCCGTTCAGCCCGACCGCTGCGCCTTATCCGGTAACTATCGTCTT
GAGTCCAACCCGGTAAGACACGACTTATCGCCACTGGCAGCAGCCACTGGTAACAGGATTAGCAGAGCGA
GGTATGTAGGCGGTGCTACAGAGTTCTTGAAGTGGTGGCCTAACTACGGCTACACTAGAAGGACAGTATT
TGGTATCTGCGCTCTGCTGAAGCCAGTTACCTTCGGAAAAAGAGTTGGTAGCTCTTGATCCGGCAAACAA
ACCACCGCTGGTAGCGGTGGTTTTTTTGTTTGCAAGCAGCAGATTACGCGCAGAAAAAAAGGATCTCAAG
AAGATCCTTTGATCTTTTCTACGGGGTCTGACGCTCAGTGGAACGAAAACTCACGTTAAGGGATTTTGGT
CATGAGATTATCAAAAAGGATCTTCACCTAGATCCTTTTAAATTAAAAATGAAGTTTTAAATCAATCTAA
AGTATATATGAGTAAACTTGGTCTGACAGTTACCAATGCTTAATCAGTGAGGCACCTATCTCAGCGATCT
GTCTATTTCGTTCATCCATAGTTGCCTGACTCCCCGTCGTGTAGATAACTACGATACGGGAGGGCTTACC
ATCTGGCCCCAGTGCTGCAATGATACCGCGAGACCCACGCTCACCGGCTCCAGATTTATCAGCAATAAAC
CAGCCAGCCGGAAGGGCCGAGCGCAGAAGTGGTCCTGCAACTTTATCCGCCTCCATCCAGTCTATTAATT
GTTGCCGGGAAGCTAGAGTAAGTAGTTCGCCAGTTAATAGTTTGCGCAACGTTGTTGCCATTGCTGCAGG
CATCGTGGTGTCACGCTCGTCGTTTGGTATGGCTTCATTCAGCTCCGGTTCCCAACGATCAAGGCGAGTT
ACATGATCCCCCATGTTGTGCAAAAAAGCGGTTAGCTCCTTCGGTCCTCCGATCGTTGTCAGAAGTAAGT
TGGCCGCAGTGTTATCACTCATGGTTATGGCAGCACTGCATAATTCTCTTACTGTCATGCCATCCGTAAG
ATGCTTTTCTGTGACTGGTGAGTACTCAACCAAGTCATTCTGAGAATAGTGTATGCGGCGACCGAGTTGC
TCTTGCCCGGCGTCAACACGGGATAATACCGCGCCACATAGCAGAACTTTAAAAGTGCTCATCATTGGAA
AACGTTCTTCGGGGCGAAAACTCTCAAGGATCTTACCGCTGTTGAGATCCAGTTCGATGTAACCCACTCG
TGCACCCAACTGATCTTCAGCATCTTTTACTTTCACCAGCGTTTCTGGGTGAGCAAAAACAGGAAGGCAA
AATGCCGCAAAAAAGGGAATAAGGGCGACACGGAAATGTTGAATACTCATACTCTTCCTTTTTCAATATT
ATTGAAGCATTTATCAGGGTTATTGTCTCATGAGCGGATACATATTTGAATGTATTTAGAAAAATAAACA
AATAGGGGTTCCGCGCACATTTCCCCGAAAAGTGCCACCTGACGTCTAAGAAACCATTATTATCATGACA
TTAACCTATAAAAATAGGCGTATCACGAGGCCCTTTCGT
Features (pLannotate 1.2.2; 11 found; start..end, strand, type, name):
     56..2568    +  promoter       Ac5 promoter: Drosophila melanogaster actin 5C promoter
   2588..2653    +  CDS            N (fragment): REGN_LAMBD - Experimental evidence at protein level: Swiss-Prot protein existence level 1. Plays a role as a transcriptional antitermination factor that allows the virus to initiate its lytic phase. Activates expression of the delayed viral early genes by modifying host RNA polymerase (RNAP) into a form that is resistant to termination signals. This antitermination function requires the host NusA protein which serves to stabilize the interaction between antitermination protein N and host RNA polymerase. From Escherichia phage lambda (Bacteriophage lambda).
   2678..2704    +  CDS            3xHA (fragment): three tandem HA epitope tags
   2735..4432    +  CDS            Cnot1 (fragment): CNOT1_MOUSE - Also known as Kiaa1007. Experimental evidence at protein level: Swiss-Prot protein existence level 1. Scaffolding component of the CCR4-NOT complex which is one of the major cellular mRNA deadenylases and is linked to various cellular processes including bulk mRNA degradation, miRNA-mediated repression, translational repression during translational initiation and general transcription regulation. Additional complex functions may be a consequence of its influence on mRNA expression. Its scaffolding function implies its interaction with the catalytic complex module and diverse RNA-
   4464..4505    +  CDS            V5 tag: epitope tag from simian virus 5
   4605..4739    -  polyA_signal   SV40 poly(A) signal: SV40 polyadenylation signal
   4762..4846    -  CDS            large T antigen (fragment): large T antigen from SV40 (simian virus 40)
   4847..5317    +  CDS            TcR (fragment): tetracycline efflux protein; tet; confers resistance to tetracycline
   5361..5949    -  rep_origin     ori: high-copy-number ColE1/pMB1/pBR322/pUC origin of replication
   6120..6980    -  CDS            AmpR: β-lactamase; bla; confers resistance to ampicillin, carbenicillin, and related antibiotics
   6981..7085    -  promoter       AmpR promoter: bla
