[The description below was written by a language model from this plasmid's Addgene catalogue record and pLannotate feature annotations shown in this document.]
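Description:
pAc5.1B-lambdaN-HA-DmNot1_1147-1717-K1277A_R is an insect-cell expression plasmid of about 7.2 kb. The catalogue lists the backbone as unknown, although the name and the annotated parts point to a pAc5.1B-type vector. It is propagated in E. coli through a ColE1/pUC-family origin and selected with ampicillin via the β-lactamase gene and its own promoter. The record describes it as low copy even though the origin is annotated as a high-copy type. A short tetracycline-resistance fragment and a piece of SV40 large T antigen are also detected; these appear to be non-functional backbone remnants.

Expression is driven by the Drosophila actin 5C promoter, a strong constitutive promoter used in fly cell lines, and terminated by an SV40 polyadenylation signal. The open reading frame begins with a short fragment of the bacteriophage lambda N protein, followed by a segment matching a single HA epitope (annotated as a 3xHA fragment), and then residues 1147–1717 of Drosophila melanogaster Not1 carrying the K1277A substitution. The annotation tool labels this region by homology to mouse Cnot1, the scaffold subunit of the CCR4-NOT deadenylase complex. The depositor notes two non-silent differences from the reference transcript. A vector-derived V5 tag lies downstream of the insert, but the record does not state whether it is translated in frame with it.

The lambda N peptide binds BoxB RNA hairpins, so fusions of this kind are typically used to tether a protein to a BoxB-containing reporter mRNA and test its effect on mRNA stability or translation, while the HA tag allows detection and immunoprecipitation. The record itself states only insect expression of the mutant Not1 fragment, in the context of work on CCR4-NOT complex architecture.
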