Addgene plasmid #147431: pAc5.1B-lambdaN-HA-DmNot1_1147-1717-K1277A_R
Purpose: Insect Expression of DmNot1_1147-1717-K1277A
Depositing lab: Elisa Izaurralde. Depositing organization: Max Planck Institute for Developmental Biology. Publication: NOT10 and C2orf29/NOT11 form a conserved module of the CCR4-NOT complex that docks onto the NOT1 N-terminal domain. Bawankar P, Loh B, Wohlbold L, Schmidt S, Izaurralde E. RNA Biol. 2013 Feb;10(2):228-44. doi: 10.4161/rna.23018. Epub 2013 Jan 9. PubMed 23303381.
Backbone
  Vector backbone: Unknown
  Vector type: Insect Expression
Growth in bacteria
  Bacterial resistance: Ampicillin, 100 μg/mL
  Growth temperature: 37°C
  Growth strain: DH5alpha
  Copy number: Low Copy
Gene/Insert
  Gene/Insert name: DmNot1_1147-1717-K1277A
  Species: D. melanogaster (fly)
  Mutation: 2 non silent mutations compared to the sequence given by NM_001103772.2.
  Entrez Gene: Not1 (a.k.a. Dmel_CG34407, CG1874, CG1884, CG34407, Dmel\CG34407, Dmel_CG1874, Dmel_CG1884, NOT, NOT1, anon-EST:Liang-1.29, anon-WO0118547.221, clone 1.29, not1)
  Cloning method: Unknown
Terms and licenses: Academic/Nonprofit Terms; Industry Terms: Not Available to Industry
Depositor comments: Plasmids from this collection were made available to the research community and donated after the lab closed. Please note that the sequence provided by the depositing laboratory may be theoretical/predicted or based on Sanger sequencing results. There may be discrepancies between sequencing results obtained by Addgene and the depositor sequence. If an Addgene verified sequence is not available, please contact before placing your order to request that our lab fully sequence the plasmid.
How to cite: pAc5.1B-lambdaN-HA-DmNot1_1147-1717-K1277A_R was a gift from Elisa Izaurralde (Addgene plasmid # 147431 ; http://n2t.net/addgene:147431 ; RRID:Addgene_147431)
